>Addgene plasmid #77790 | TAB1 gRNA (BRDN0001146625) | addgene full sequence | sequence record 188420 | Addgene Assembled Sequence
CCCGGGTGCAAAGATGGATAAAGTTTTAAACAGAGAGGAATCTTTGCAGCTAATGGACCTTCTAGGTCTT
GAAAGGAGTGGGAATTGGCTCCGGTGCCCGTCAGTGGGCAGAGCGCACATCGCCCACAGTCCCCGAGAAG
TTGGGGGGAGGGGTCGGCAATTGATCCGGTGCCTAGAGAAGGTGGCGCGGGGTAAACTGGGAAAGTGATG
TCGTGTACTGGCTCCGCCTTTTTCCCGAGGGTGGGGGAGAACCGTATATAAGTGCAGTAGTCGCCGTGAA
CGTTCTTTTTCGCAACGGGTTTGCCGCCAGAACACAGGTAAGTGCCGTGTGTGGTTCCCGCGGGCCTGGC
CTCTTTACGGGTTATGGCCCTTGCGTGCCTTGAATTACTTCCACCTGGCTGCAGTACGTGATTCTTGATC
CCGAGCTTCGGGTTGGAAGTGGGTGGGAGAGTTCGAGGCCTTGCGCTTAAGGAGCCCCTTCGCCTCGTGC
TTGAGTTGAGGCCTGGCCTGGGCGCTGGGGCCGCCGCGTGCGAATCTGGTGGCACCTTCGCGCCTGTCTC
GCTGCTTTCGATAAGTCTCTAGCCATTTAAAATTTTTGATGACCTGCTGCGACGCTTTTTTTCTGGCAAG
ATAGTCTTGTAAATGCGGGCCAAGATCTGCACACTGGTATTTCGGTTTTTGGGGCCGCGGGCGGCGACGG
GGCCCGTGCGTCCCAGCGCACATGTTCGGCGAGGCGGGGCCTGCGAGCGCGGCCACCGAGAATCGGACGG
GGGTAGTCTCAAGCTGGCCGGCCTGCTCTGGTGCCTGGCCTCGCGCCGCCGTGTATCGCCCCGCCCTGGG
CGGCAAGGCTGGCCCGGTCGGCACCAGTTGCGTGAGCGGAAAGATGGCCGCTTCCCGGCCCTGCTGCAGG
GAGCTCAAAATGGAGGACGCGGCGCTCGGGAGAGCGGGCGGGTGAGTCACCCACACAAAGGAAAAGGGCC
TTTCCGTCCTCAGCCGTCGCTTCATGTGACTCCACGGAGTACCGGGCGCCGTCCAGGCACCTCGATTAGT
TCTCGAGCTTTTGGAGTACGTCGTCTTTAGGTTGGGGGGAGGGGTTTTATGCGATGGAGTTTCCCCACAC
TGAGTGGGTGGAGACTGAAGTTAGGCCAGCTTGGCACTTGATGTAATTCTCCTTGGAATTTGCCCTTTTT
GAGTTTGGATCTTGGTTCATTCTCAAGCCTCAGACAGTGGTTCAAAGTTTTTTTCTTCCATTTCAGGTGT
CGTGACGTACGGCCACCATGACCGAGTACAAGCCCACGGTGCGCCTCGCCACCCGCGACGACGTCCCCAG
GGCCGTACGCACCCTCGCCGCCGCGTTCGCCGACTACCCCGCCACGCGCCACACCGTCGATCCGGACCGC
CACATCGAGCGGGTCACCGAGCTGCAAGAACTCTTCCTCACGCGCGTCGGGCTCGACATCGGCAAGGTGT
GGGTCGCGGACGACGGCGCCGCCGTGGCGGTCTGGACCACGCCGGAGAGCGTCGAAGCGGGGGCGGTGTT
CGCCGAGATCGGCCCGCGCATGGCCGAGTTGAGCGGTTCCCGGCTGGCCGCGCAGCAACAGATGGAAGGC
CTCCTGGCGCCGCACCGGCCCAAGGAGCCCGCGTGGTTCCTGGCCACCGTCGGAGTCTCGCCCGACCACC
AGGGCAAGGGTCTGGGCAGCGCCGTCGTGCTCCCCGGAGTGGAGGCGGCCGAGCGCGCCGGGGTGCCCGC
CTTCCTGGAGACCTCCGCGCCCCGCAACCTCCCCTTCTACGAGCGGCTCGGCTTCACCGTCACCGCCGAC
GTCGAGGTGCCCGAAGGACCGCGCACCTGGTGCATGACCCGCAAGCCCGGTGCCTGAACGCGTTAAGTCG
ACAATCAACCTCTGGATTACAAAATTTGTGAAAGATTGACTGGTATTCTTAACTATGTTGCTCCTTTTAC
GCTATGTGGATACGCTGCTTTAATGCCTTTGTATCATGCTATTGCTTCCCGTATGGCTTTCATTTTCTCC
TCCTTGTATAAATCCTGGTTGCTGTCTCTTTATGAGGAGTTGTGGCCCGTTGTCAGGCAACGTGGCGTGG
TGTGCACTGTGTTTGCTGACGCAACCCCCACTGGTTGGGGCATTGCCACCACCTGTCAGCTCCTTTCCGG
GACTTTCGCTTTCCCCCTCCCTATTGCCACGGCGGAACTCATCGCCGCCTGCCTTGCCCGCTGCTGGACA
GGGGCTCGGCTGTTGGGCACTGACAATTCCGTGGTGTTGTCGGGGAAATCATCGTCCTTTCCTTGGCTGC
TCGCCTGTGTTGCCACCTGGATTCTGCGCGGGACGTCCTTCTGCTACGTCCCTTCGGCCCTCAATCCAGC
GGACCTTCCTTCCCGCGGCCTGCTGCCGGCTCTGCGGCCTCTTCCGCGTCTTCGCCTTCGCCCTCAGACG
AGTCGGATCTCCCTTTGGGCCGCCTCCCCGCGTCGACTTTAAGACCAATGACTTACAAGGCAGCTGTAGA
TCTTAGCCACTTTTTAAAAGAAAAGGGGGGACTGGAAGGGCTAATTCACTCCCAACGAAGACAAGATCTG
CTTTTTGCTTGTACTGGGTCTCTCTGGTTAGACCAGATCTGAGCCTGGGAGCTCTCTGGCTAACTAGGGA
ACCCACTGCTTAAGCCTCAATAAAGCTTGCCTTGAGTGCTTCAAGTAGTGTGTGCCCGTCTGTTGTGTGA
CTCTGGTAACTAGAGATCCCTCAGACCCTTTTAGTCAGTGTGGAAAATCTCTAGCAGTACGTATAGTAGT
TCATGTCATCTTATTATTCAGTATTTATAACTTGCAAAGAAATGAATATCAGAGAGTGAGAGGAACTTGT
TTATTGCAGCTTATAATGGTTACAAATAAAGCAATAGCATCACAAATTTCACAAATAAAGCATTTTTTTC
ACTGCATTCTAGTTGTGGTTTGTCCAAACTCATCAATGTATCTTATCATGTCTGGCTCTAGCTATCCCGC
CCCTAACTCCGCCCATCCCGCCCCTAACTCCGCCCAGTTCCGCCCATTCTCCGCCCCATGGCTGACTAAT
TTTTTTTATTTATGCAGAGGCCGAGGCCGCCTCGGCCTCTGAGCTATTCCAGAAGTAGTGAGGAGGCTTT
TTTGGAGGCCTAGGGACGTACCCAATTCGCCCTATAGTGAGTCGTATTACGCGCGCTCACTGGCCGTCGT
TTTACAACGTCGTGACTGGGAAAACCCTGGCGTTACCCAACTTAATCGCCTTGCAGCACATCCCCCTTTC
GCCAGCTGGCGTAATAGCGAAGAGGCCCGCACCGATCGCCCTTCCCAACAGTTGCGCAGCCTGAATGGCG
AATGGG
[124 nt withheld, positions 3367-3490]
C
[91 nt withheld, positions 3492-3582]
A
[49 nt withheld, positions 3584-3632]
CCTTTGACGTTGGAGTCCACGTTCTTT
[37 nt withheld, positions 3660-3696]
ACCCTATCTCGGTCTATTCTTTTGATTTATAAGGGATTTTGCCGATTTCGGCCTATTGGTTAAAAAATGA
GCTGATTTAACAAAAATTTAACGCGAATTTTAACAAAATATTAACGCTTACAATTTAGGTGGCACTTTTC
GGGGAAATGTGCGCGGAACCCCTATTTGTTTATTTTTCTAAATACATTCAAATATGTATCCGCTCATGAG
ACAATAACCCTGATAAATGCTTCAATAATATTGAAAAAGGAAGAGTATGAGTATTCAACATTTCCGTGTC
GCCCTTATTCCCTTTTTTGCGGCATTTTGCCTTCCTGTTTTTGCTCACCCAGAAACGCTGGTGAAAGTAA
AAGATGCTGAAGATCAGTTGGGTGCACGAGTGGGTTACATCGAACTGGATCTCAACAGCGGTAAGATCCT
TGAGAGTTTTCGCCCCGAAGAACGTTTTCCAATGATGAGCACTTTTAAAGTTCTGCTATGTGGCGCGGTA
TTATCCCGTATTGACGCCGGGCAAGAGCAACTCGGTCGCCGCATACACTATTCTCAGAATGACTTGGTTG
AGTACTCACCAGTCACAGAAAAGCATCTTACGGATGGCATGACAGTAAGAGAATTATGCAGTGCTGCCAT
AACCATGAGTGATAACACTGCGGCCAACTTACTTCTGACAACGATCGGAGGACCGAAGGAGCTAACCGCT
TTTTTGCACAACATGGGGGATCATGTAACTCGCCTTGATCGTTGGGAACCGGAGCTGAATGAAGCCATAC
CAAACGACGAGCGTGACACCACGATGCCTGTAGCAATGGCAACAACGTTGCGCAAACTATTAACTGGCGA
ACTACTTACTCTAGCTTCCCGGCAACAATTAATAGACTGGATGGAGGCGGATAAAGTTGCAGGACCACTT
CTGCGCTCGGCCCTTCCGGCTGGCTGGTTTATTGCTGATAAATCTGGAGCCGGTGAGCGTGGGTCTCGCG
GTATCATTGCAGCACTGGGGCCAGATGGTAAGCCCTCCCGTATCGTAGTTATCTACACGACGGGGAGTCA
GGCAACTATGGATGAACGAAATAGACAGATCGCTGAGATAGGTGCCTCACTGATTAAGCATTGGTAACTG
TCAGACCAAGTTTACTCATATATACTTTAGATTGATTTAAAACTTCATTTTTAATTTAAAAGGATCTAGG
TGAAGATCCTTTTTGATAATCTCATGACCAAAATCCCTTAACGTGAGTTTTCGTTCCACTGAGCGTCAGA
CCCCGTAGAAAAGATCAAAGGATCTTCTTGAGATCCTTTTTTTCTGCGCGTAATCTGCTGCTTGCAAACA
AAAAAACCACCGCTACCAGCGGTGGTTTGTTTGCCGGATCAAGAGCTACCAACTCTTTTTCCGAAGGTAA
CTGGCTTCAGCAGAGCGCAGATACCAAATACTGTTCTTCTAGTGTAGCCGTAGTTAGGCCACCACTTCAA
GAACTCTGTAGCACCGCCTACATACCTCGCTCTGCTAATCCTGTTACCAGTGGCTGCTGCCAGTGGCGAT
AAGTCGTGTCTTACCGGGTTGGACTCAAGACGATAGTTACCGGATAAGGCGCAGCGGTCGGGCTGAACGG
GGGGTTCGTGCACACAGCCCAGCTTGGAGCGAACGACCTACACCGAACTGAGATACCTACAGCGTGAGCT
ATGAGAAAGCGCCACGCTTCCCGAAGGGAGAAAGGCGGACAGGTATCCGGTAAGCGGCAGGGTCGGAACA
GGAGAGCGCACGAGGGAGCTTCCAGGGGGAAACGCCTGGTATCTTTATAGTCCTGTCGGGTTTCGCCACC
TCTGACTTGAGCGTCGATTTTTGTGATGCTCGTCAGGGGGGCGGAGCCTATGGAAAAACGCCAGCAACGC
GGCCTTTTTACGGTTCCTGGCCTTTTGCTGGCCTTTTGCTCACATGTTCTTTCCTGCGTTATCCCCTGAT
TCTGTGGATAACCGTATTACCGCCTTTGAGTGAGCTGATACCGCTCGCCGCAGCCGAACGACCGAGCGCA
GCGAGTCAGTGAGCGAGGAAGCGGAAGAGCGCCCAATACGCAAACCGCCTCTCCCCGCGCGTTGGCCGAT
TCATTAATGCAGCTGGCACGACAGGTTTCCCGACTGGAAAGCGGGCAGTGAGCGCAACGCAATTAATGTG
AGTTAGCTCACTCATTAGGCACCCCAGGCTTTACACTTTATGCTTCCGGCTCGTATGTTGTGTGGAATTG
TGAGCGGATAACAATTTCACACAGGAAACAGCTATGACCATGATTACGCCAAGCGCGCAATTAACCCTCA
CTAAAGGGAACAAAAGCTGGAGCTGCAAGCTTAATGTAGTCTTATGCAATACTCTTGTAGTCTTGCAACA
TGGTAACGATGAGTTAGCAACATGCCTTACAAGGAGAGAAAAAGCACCGTGCATGCCGATTGGTGGAAGT
AAGGTGGTACGATCGTGCCTTATTAGGAAGGCAACAGACGGGTCTGACATGGATTGGACGAACCACTGAA
TTGCCGCATTGCAGAGATATTGTATTTAAGTGCCTAGCTCGATACATAAACGGGTCTCTCTGGTTAGACC
AGATCTGAGCCTGGGAGCTCTCTGGCTAACTAGGGAACCCACTGCTTAAGCCTCAATAAAGCTTGCCTTG
AGTGCTTCAAGTAGTGTGTGCCCGTCTGTTGTGTGACTCTGGTAACTAGAGATCCCTCAGACCCTTTTAG
TCAGTGTGGAAAATCTCTAGCAGTGGCGCCCGAACAGGGACTTGAAAGCGAAAGGGAAACCAGAGGAGCT
CTCTCGACGCAGGACTCGGCTTGCTGAAGCGCGCACGGCAAGAGGCGAGGGGCGGCGACTGGTGAGTACG
CCAAAAATTTTGACTAGCGGAGGCTAGAAGGAGAGAGATGGGTGCGAGAGCGTCAGTATTAAGCGGGGGA
GAATTAGATCGCGATGGGAAAAAATTCGGTTAAGGCCAGGGGGAAAGAAAAAATATAAATTAAAACATAT
AGTATGGGCAAGCAGGGAGCTAGAACGATTCGCAGTTAATCCTGGCCTGTTAGAAACATCAGAAGGCTGT
AGACAAATACTGGGACAGCTACAACCATCCCTTCAGACAGGATCAGAAGAACTTAGATCATTATATAATA
CAGTAGCAACCCTCTATTGTGTGCATCAAAGGATAGAGATAAAAGACACCAAGGAAGCTTTAGACAAGAT
AGAGGAAGAGCAAAACAAAAGTAAGACCACCGCACAGCAAGCGGCCGCTGATCTTCAGACCTGGAGGAGG
AGATATGAGGGACAATTGGAGAAGTGAATTATATAAATATAAAGTAGTAAAAATTGAACCATTAGGAGTA
GCACCCACCAAGGCAAAGAGAAGAGTGGTGCAGAGAGAAAAAAGAGCAGTGGGAATAGGAGCTTTGTTCC
TTGGGTTCTTGGGAGCAGCAGGAAGCACTATGGGCGCAGCGTCAATGACGCTGACGGTACAGGCCAGACA
ATTATTGTCTGGTATAGTGCAGCAGCAGAACAATTTGCTGAGGGCTATTGAGGCGCAACAGCATCTGTTG
CAACTCACAGTCTGGGGCATCAAGCAGCTCCAGGCAAGAATCCTGGCTGTGGAAAGATACCTAAAGGATC
AACAGCTCCTGGGGATTTGGGGTTGCTCTGGAAAACTCATTTGCACCACTGCTGTGCCTTGGAATGCTAG
TTGGAGTAATAAATCTCTGGAACAGATTTGGAATCACACGACCTGGATGGAGTGGGACAGAGAAATTAAC
AATTACACAAGCTTAATACACTCCTTAATTGAAGAATCGCAAAACCAGCAAGAAAAGAATGAACAAGAAT
TATTGGAATTAGATAAATGGGCAAGTTTGTGGAATTGGTTTAACATAACAAATTGGCTGTGGTATATAAA
ATTATTCATAATGATAGTAGGAGGCTTGGTAGGTTTAAGAATAGTTTTTGCTGTACTTTCTATAGTGAAT
AGAGTTAGGCAGGGATATTCACCATTATCGTTTCAGACCCACCTCCCAACCCCGAGGGGACCCAGAGAGG
GCCTATTTCCCATGATTCCTTCATATTTGCATATACGATACAAGGCTGTTAGAGAGATAATTAGAATTAA
TTTGACTGTAAACACAAAGATATTAGTACAAAATACGTGACGTAGAAAGTAATAATTTCTTGGGTAGTTT
GCAGTTTTAAAATTATGTTTTAAAATGGACTATCATATGCTTACCGTAACTTGAAAGTATTTCGATTTCT
TGGCTTTATATATCTTGTGGAAAGGACGAAACACCGGTTGAGAAGGACCGCCACAAGTTTTAGAGCTAGA
AATAGCAAGTTAAAATAAGGCTAGTCCGTTATCAACTTGAAAAAGTGGCACCGAGTCGGTGCTTTTTTAA
GCTTGGCGTAACTAGATCTTGAGACAAATGGCAGTATTCATCCACAATTTTAAAAGAAAAGGGGGGATTG
GGGGGTACAGTGCAGGGGAAAGAATAGTAGACATAATAGCAACAGACATACAAACTAAAGAATTACAAAA
ACAAATTACAAAAATTCAAAATTTTCGGGTTTATTACAGGGACAGCAGAGATCCACTTTGGCGCCGGCTC
GAGGGGG
Features (pLannotate 1.2.2; 29 found; start..end, strand, type, name):
     14..80      +  CDS            small t antigen (fragment): SV40 (simian virus 40) small t antigen
    106..317     +  promoter       EF-1α core promoter: core promoter for human elongation factor EF-1α
    318..1256    +  intron         EF-1α intron A: intron upstream of the start codon of human EF-1α
   1278..1877    +  CDS            PuroR (fragment): puromycin N-acetyltransferase; pac from Streptomyces; confers resistance to puromycin
   1893..2481    +  misc_feature   WPRE: woodchuck hepatitis virus posttranscriptional regulatory element
   2532..2551    +  misc_feature   cPPT/CTS (fragment): central polypurine tract and central termination sequence of HIV-1
   2553..2786    +  LTR            3' LTR (ΔU3): self-inactivating 3' long terminal repeat (LTR) from HIV-1
   2864..2985    +  polyA_signal   SV40 poly(A) signal: SV40 polyadenylation signal
   3025..3160    +  rep_origin     SV40 ori: SV40 origin of replication
   3181..3199    -  promoter       T7 promoter: promoter for bacteriophage T7 RNA polymerase
   3207..3362    +  CDS            lacZα (fragment): LacZα fragment of β-galactosidase; lacZ fragment
   3367..3795    +  rep_origin     f1 ori (sequence partly withheld): f1 bacteriophage origin of replication; arrow indicates direction of (+) strand synthesis
   3848..3952    +  promoter       AmpR promoter: bla
   3953..4813    +  CDS            AmpR: β-lactamase; bla; confers resistance to ampicillin, carbenicillin, and related antibiotics
   4984..5572    +  rep_origin     ori: high-copy-number ColE1/pMB1/pBR322/pUC origin of replication
   5755..5847    +  CDS            lacI (fragment): lac repressor; lacI; The lac repressor binds to the lac operator to inhibit transcription in E. coli. This inhibition can be relieved by adding lactose or isopropyl-β-D-thiogalactopyranoside (IPTG).
   5860..5881    +  protein_bind   CAP binding site: CAP binding activates transcription in the presence of cAMP. E. coli catabolite activator protein
   5896..5926    +  promoter       lac promoter: promoter for the E. coli lac operon
   5934..5950    +  protein_bind   lac operator: The lac repressor binds to the lac operator to inhibit transcription in E. coli. This inhibition can be relieved by adding lactose or isopropyl-β-D-thiogalactopyranoside (IPTG). lac repressor encoded by lacI
   5995..6013    +  promoter       T3 promoter: promoter for bacteriophage T3 RNA polymerase
   6041..6267    +  promoter       RSV promoter: Rous sarcoma virus enhancer/promoter
   6268..6448    +  LTR            5' LTR (truncated): truncated 5' long terminal repeat (LTR) from HIV-1
   6495..6620    +  misc_feature   HIV-1 Ψ: packaging signal of human immunodeficiency virus type 1
   6604..6967    +  CDS            HIV-1 gag (fragment): gag protein from human immunodeficiency virus 1; gag
   7113..7346    +  misc_feature   RRE: The Rev response element (RRE) of HIV-1 allows for Rev-dependent mRNA export from the nucleus to the cytoplasm.
   7723..7749    +  CDS            Rev (fragment): human immunodeficiency virus 1 (HIV-1) Rev protein; rev; enhances nuclear export of unspliced and incompletely spliced viral mRNAs
   7753..7993    +  promoter       U6 promoter: RNA polymerase III promoter for human U6 snRNA
   8023..8098    +  misc_RNA       gRNA scaffold: guide RNA scaffold for the Streptococcus pyogenes CRISPR/Cas9 system
   8154..8271    +  misc_feature   cPPT/CTS: central polypurine tract and central termination sequence of HIV-1
