[The description below was written by a language model from this plasmid's Addgene catalogue record and pLannotate feature annotations shown in this document.]
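Description:
TAB1 gRNA (BRDN0001146625) is a third-generation lentiviral CRISPR guide plasmid built on the lentiGuide-Puro backbone, carrying a single guide RNA directed against human TAB1 (also known as MAP3K7IP1). It is propagated in E. coli as a high-copy plasmid through a ColE1/pUC-type origin and selected with ampicillin via the β-lactamase gene. The bacterial portion also contains an f1 origin and remnants of a lac/lacZα cloning region flanked by T3 and T7 promoters. An SV40 origin and SV40 polyadenylation signal lie just outside the 3' LTR.

The transfer cassette begins with an RSV promoter fused to a truncated HIV-1 5' LTR, which drives Tat-independent production of the viral genomic RNA in packaging cells. This is followed by the Ψ packaging signal with a partial gag sequence and the Rev response element for Rev-dependent nuclear export. Downstream, the human U6 RNA polymerase III promoter transcribes the TAB1-specific spacer joined to the Streptococcus pyogenes Cas9 guide scaffold. A cPPT/CTS element then aids nuclear import of the reverse-transcribed genome. The EF-1α core promoter with its intron A expresses puromycin N-acetyltransferase for selecting transduced mammalian cells, and a WPRE boosts transcript expression. The cassette ends in a ΔU3 self-inactivating 3' LTR.

The plasmid does not encode Cas9, so it is meant to be used with a separate Cas9 lentivector or in cells that already express Cas9 to disrupt TAB1. The guide was designed against two TAB1 reference transcripts and belongs to a human kinome gRNA collection.
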