Addgene plasmid #77790: TAB1 gRNA (BRDN0001146625)
Purpose: 3rd generation lentiviral gRNA plasmid targeting human TAB1
Depositing lab: John Doench & David Root. Depositing organization: Broad Institute. Publication: Optimized sgRNA design to maximize activity and minimize off-target effects of CRISPR-Cas9. Doench JG, Fusi N, Sullender M, Hegde M, Vaimberg EW, Donovan KF, Smith I, Tothova Z, Wilen C, Orchard R, Virgin HW, Listgarten J, Root DE. Nat Biotechnol. 2016 Jan 18. doi: 10.1038/nbt.3437. PubMed 26780180.
Backbone
  Vector backbone: lentiGuide-Puro
  Backbone manufacturer: Zhang Lab (Addgene plasmid # 52963)
  Vector type: Mammalian Expression, Lentiviral, CRISPR
  Selectable markers: Puromycin
Growth in bacteria
  Bacterial resistance: Ampicillin, 100 μg/mL
  Growth temperature: 37°C
  Growth strain: DH5alpha
  Copy number: High Copy
Gene/Insert
  Gene/Insert name: TAB1 (alt names: TAB1; NM_006116.2)
  gRNA/shRNA sequence: GTTGAGAAGGACCGCCACAA
  Species: H. sapiens (human)
  Entrez Gene: TAB1 (a.k.a. 3'-Tab1, MAP3K7IP1)
  Promoter: hU6
  Cloning method: Unknown
  Sequencing primers: 5′ U6-F; 3′ pS2-R
Terms and licenses: Academic/Nonprofit Terms; Industry Terms: Not Available to Industry
Depositor comments: The gRNA was designed to target the following Genbank reference sequence(s): NM_006116.2,NM_153497.2. Note that this plasmid does NOT contain Cas9. It should be used in conjunction with lentiCas9-Blast (Addgene #52962) or otherwise with cell lines already expressing Cas9. Browse the full kinome gRNA library at http://www.addgene.org/pooled-library/broadgpp-human-kinome/ or visit http://www.broadinstitute.org/rnai/public/ for detailed protocols and information.
How to cite: TAB1 gRNA (BRDN0001146625) was a gift from John Doench & David Root (Addgene plasmid # 77790 ; http://n2t.net/addgene:77790 ; RRID:Addgene_77790)
