>Addgene plasmid #77790 | TAB1 gRNA (BRDN0001146625) | depositor partial sequence | sequence record 145250 | Target Sequence
GTTGAGAAGGACCGCCACAA
