>Addgene plasmid #77790 | TAB1 gRNA (BRDN0001146625) | addgene partial sequence | sequence record 188419 | hU6-F
TAGAAAGTAATAATTTCTTGGGTAGTTTGCAGTTTTAAAATTATGTTTTAAAATGGACTATCATATGCTT
ACCGTAACTTGAAAGTATTTCGATTTCTTGGCTTTATATATCTTGTGGAAAGGACGAAACACCGGTTGAG
AAGGACCGCCACAAGTTTTAGAGCTAGAAATAGCAAGTTAAAATAAGGCTAGTCCGTTATCAACTTGAAA
AAGTGGCACCGAGTCGGTGCTTTTTTAAGCTTGGCGTAACTAGATCTTGAGACAAATGGCAGTATTCATC
CACAATTTTAAAAGAAAAGGGGGGATTGGGGGGTACAGTGCAGGGGAAAGAATAGTAGACATAATAGCAA
CAGACATACAAACTAAAGAATTACAAAAACAAATTACAAAAATTCAAAATTTTCGGGTTTATTACAGGGA
CAGCAGAGATCCACTTTGGCGCCGGCTCGAGGGGGCCCGGGTGCAAAGATGGATAAAGTTTTAAACAGAG
AGGAATCTTTGCAGCTAATGGACCTTCTAGGTCTTGAAAGGAGTGGGAATTGGCTCCGGTGCCCGTCAGT
GGGCAGAGCG
